>Addgene plasmid #186770 | pNHT7::ENO::sNluc2 | addgene full sequence | sequence record 375139 | Addgene NGS Result
CTTTCCTGCGTTATCCCCTGATTCTGTGGATAACCGTATTACCGCCTTTGAGTGAGCTGATACCGCTCGC
CGCAGCCGAACGACCGAGCGCAGCGAGTCAGTGAGCGAGGAAGCGGAAGAGCGCCCAATACGCAAACCGC
CTCTCCCCGCGCGTTGGCCGATTCATTAATGCAGCTGGCACGACAGGTTTCCCGACTGGAAAGCGGGCAG
TGAGCGCAACGCAATTAATACGCGTACCGCTAGCCAGGAAGAGTTTGTAGAAACGCAAAAAGGCCATCCG
TCAGGATGGCCTTCTGCTTAGTTTGATGCCTGGCAGTTTATGGCGGGCGTCCTGCCCGCCACCCTCCGGG
CCGTTGCTTCACAACGTTCAAATCCGCTCCCGGCGGATTTGTCCTACTCAGGAGAGCGTTCACCGACAAA
CAACAGATAAAACGAAAGGCCCAGTCTTCCGACTGAGCCTTTCGTTTTATTTGATGCCTGGCAGTTCCCT
ACTCTCGCGTTAACGCTAGCATGGATGTTTTCCCAGTCACGACGTTGTAAAACGACGGCCAGTTAATACG
ACTCACTATAGGGTTTTAGTAAGTATTATAAATAGTAAACCATATAAATTGCGTACGTGATTACAGAAAT
TATATTTGTAATTTACAAATTTTTTCAAGAAAATGGTGTTTACTTTGGAAGATTTTGTTGGAGATTGGAG
ACAAACTGCTGGTTACAATCTGGATCAGGTACTGGAACAAGGCGGTGTTAGTTCATTATTCCAAAACCTG
GGTGTGAGTGTAACTCCGATTCAGCGAATAGTGTTGTCTGGAGAAAATGGGCTGAAGATTGATATACACG
TCATAATTCCATACGAAGGCTTAAGCGGTGATCAAATGGGACAAATTGAAAAAATTTTTAAAGTAGTTTA
CCCAGTTGACGACCATCATTTTAAAGTTATCCTTCATTACGGTACACTGGTTATAGATGGTGTAACTCCA
AATATGATCGATTATTTCGGAAGACCTTACGAAGGCATAGCCGTTTTTGATGGAAAAAAGATTACAGTAA
CAGGTACATTGTGGAACGGAAATAAGATTATTGACGAACGTTTAATTAACCCAGATGGAAGTTTGCTCTT
TAGAGTTACAATTAATGGTGTGACAGGATGGAGATTATGCGAACGGATACTCGCGTAATTTATATATCAC
TGGTTTTGACTCTAGTATTTAGTTTGGCCTATATTAGTGTTGACTGACCTTGATATACTTTTTACCGGTT
TTGTGTTAATAAATATTTTTCTCCAATAATCATGGATTCATTTTGATGATTATAGCTATAGAAATATATA
AATTTTTTGGTTGTTAAGCTTGTCATAGCTGTTTCCTGGCAGCTCTGGCCCGTGTCTCAAAATCTCTGAT
GTTACATTGCACAAGATAAAAATATATCATCATGAACAATAAAACTGTCTGCTTACATAAACAGTAATAC
AAGGGGTGTTATGAGCCATATTCAACGGGAAACGTCGAGGCCGCGATTAAATTCCAACATGGATGCTGAT
TTATATGGGTATAAATGGGCTCGCGATAATGTCGGGCAATCAGGTGCGACAATCTATCGCTTGTATGGGA
AGCCCGATGCGCCAGAGTTGTTTCTGAAACATGGCAAAGGTAGCGTTGCCAATGATGTTACAGATGAGAT
GGTCAGACTAAACTGGCTGACGGAATTTATGCCTCTTCCGACCATCAAGCATTTTATCCGTACTCCTGAT
GATGCATGGTTACTCACCACTGCGATCCCCGGAAAAACAGCATTCCAGGTATTAGAAGAATATCCTGATT
CAGGTGAAAATATTGTTGATGCGCTGGCAGTGTTCCTGCGCCGGTTGCATTCGATTCCTGTTTGTAATTG
TCCTTTTAACAGCGATCGCGTATTTCGCCTCGCTCAGGCGCAATCACGAATGAATAACGGTTTGGTTGAT
GCGAGTGATTTTGATGACGAGCGTAATGGCTGGCCTGTTGAACAAGTCTGGAAAGAAATGCATAAACTTT
TGCCATTCTCACCGGATTCAGTCGTCACTCATGGTGATTTCTCACTTGATAACCTTATTTTTGACGAGGG
GAAATTAATAGGTTGTATTGATGTTGGACGAGTCGGAATCGCAGACCGATACCAGGATCTTGCCATCCTA
TGGAACTGCCTCGGTGAGTTTTCTCCTTCATTACAGAAACGGCTTTTTCAAAAATATGGTATTGATAATC
CTGATATGAATAAATTGCAGTTTCATTTGATGCTCGATGAGTTTTTCTAATCAGAATTGGTTAATTGGTT
GTAACACTGGCAGAGCATTACGCTGACTTGACGGGACGGCGCAAGCTCATGACCAAAATCCCTTAACGTG
AGTTACGCGTCGTTCCACTGAGCGTCAGACCCCGTAGAAAAGATCAAAGGATCTTCTTGAGATCCTTTTT
TTCTGCGCGTAATCTGCTGCTTGCAAACAAAAAAACCACCGCTACCAGCGGTGGTTTGTTTGCCGGATCA
AGAGCTACCAACTCTTTTTCCGAAGGTAACTGGCTTCAGCAGAGCGCAGATACCAAATACTGTTCTTCTA
GTGTAGCCGTAGTTAGGCCACCACTTCAAGAACTCTGTAGCACCGCCTACATACCTCGCTCTGCTAATCC
TGTTACCAGTGGCTGCTGCCAGTGGCGATAAGTCGTGTCTTACCGGGTTGGACTCAAGACGATAGTTACC
GGATAAGGCGCAGCGGTCGGGCTGAACGGGGGGTTCGTGCACACAGCCCAGCTTGGAGCGAACGACCTAC
ACCGAACTGAGATACCTACAGCGTGAGCTATGAGAAAGCGCCACGCTTCCCGAAGGGAGAAAGGCGGACA
GGTATCCGGTAAGCGGCAGGGTCGGAACAGGAGAGCGCACGAGGGAGCTTCCAGGGGGAAACGCCTGGTA
TCTTTATAGTCCTGTCGGGTTTCGCCACCTCTGACTTGAGCGTCGATTTTTGTGATGCTCGTCAGGGGGG
CGGAGCCTATGGAAAAACGCCAGCAACGCGGCCTTTTTACGGTTCCTGGCCTTTTGCTGGCCTTTTGCTC
ACATGTT
Features (pLannotate 1.2.2; 8 found; start..end, strand, type, name):
    121..213     +  CDS            lacI (fragment): lac repressor; lacI; The lac repressor binds to the lac operator to inhibit transcription in E. coli. This inhibition can be relieved by adding lactose or isopropyl-β-D-thiogalactopyranoside (IPTG).
    268..295     -  terminator     rrnB T2 terminator: transcription terminator T2 from the E. coli rrnB gene
    427..470     +  terminator     rrnB T1 terminator: Escherichia coli rrnB; transcription terminator T1 from the E. coli rrnB gene
    517..553     -  CDS            lacZα (fragment): LacZα fragment of β-galactosidase; lacZ fragment
    554..572     +  promoter       T7 promoter: promoter for bacteriophage T7 RNA polymerase
    663..1175    +  CDS            LUCI_OPLGR (fragment): Experimental evidence at protein level: Swiss-Prot protein existence level 1. Catalytic subunit of oplophorus-luciferin 2-monooxygenase. Oxidoreductase that converts coelenterazine (the oplophorus luciferin) to coelenteramide under emission of blue light with a maximum at 454 nm. Is also active with bisdeoxycoelenterazine. From Oplophorus gracilirostris (Luminous shrimp).
   1481..2290    +  CDS            KanR: aminoglycoside phosphotransferase; aph(3')-Ia; confers resistance to kanamycin in bacteria or G418 (Geneticin®) in eukaryotes
   2437..3025    +  rep_origin     ori: high-copy-number ColE1/pMB1/pBR322/pUC origin of replication
