[The description below was written by a language model from this plasmid's Addgene catalogue record and pLannotate feature annotations shown in this document.]
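Description:
pNHT7::ENO::sNluc2 is a small (about 3.1 kb) bacterial plasmid that serves as a template for in vitro mRNA production rather than as an expression vector in its own right. It is built on the pNHT7 backbone, is propagated in E. coli at high copy from a ColE1/pUC-type origin, and is selected with kanamycin through an aph(3')-Ia (KanR) cassette. The annotation also picks up rrnB T1 and T2 terminators upstream of the cloning region, which help insulate it from read-through transcription. Short lacI and lacZα fragments are also annotated and appear to be non-functional remnants of the backbone's origins.

The payload is a roughly 770 bp insert placed directly downstream of a bacteriophage T7 promoter. It encodes sNluc2, a nanoluciferase open reading frame codon-optimized for the planarian Schmidtea mediterranea. The feature table identifies this coding region by its similarity to the catalytic subunit of Oplophorus gracilirostris luciferase, the deep-sea shrimp enzyme from which nanoluciferase was engineered. According to the catalogue entry, the coding sequence is flanked by enolase 5' and 3' UTRs, although these are not annotated separately. They presumably occupy the gaps between the T7 promoter and the open reading frame and just after it. The insert was assembled through BsaI sites that were destroyed during cloning, consistent with a Golden Gate-style modular design.

T7 RNA polymerase transcription from this plasmid yields a reporter mRNA with UTRs intended to support translation in planarian cells. The associated work used such mRNAs for somatic transfection to achieve heterologous luminescent reporter expression in S. mediterranea.
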