Addgene plasmid #186770: pNHT7::ENO::sNluc2
Purpose: An mRNA production vector encoding planarian codon-optimized nanoluciferase (sNluc2) with enolase 5' and 3' UTRs
Depositing lab: Bo Wang. Depositing organization: Stanford University. Publication: Heterologous reporter expression in the planarian Schmidtea mediterranea through somatic mRNA transfection. Hall RN, Weill U, Drees L, Leal-Ortiz S, Li H, Khariton M, Chai C, Xue Y, Rosental B, Quake SR, Sanchez Alvarado A, Melosh NA, Fire AZ, Rink JC, Wang B. Cell Rep Methods. 2022 Sep 20;2(10):100298. doi: 10.1016/j.crmeth.2022.100298. eCollection 2022 Oct 24. PubMed 36313809.
Backbone
  Vector backbone: pNHT7
  Backbone size w/o insert (bp): 2314
  Total vector size (bp): 3087
Growth in bacteria
  Bacterial resistance: Kanamycin, 50 μg/mL
  Growth temperature: 37°C
  Growth strain: DH5alpha
  Copy number: High Copy
Gene/Insert
  Gene/Insert name: Nanoluciferase
  Species: Schmidtea mediterranea
  Insert size (bp): 773
  Promoter: T7
  Cloning method: Restriction Enzyme; 5′ cloning site BsaI (destroyed during cloning); 3′ cloning site BsaI (destroyed during cloning)
  Sequencing primers: 5′ GTAAAACGACGGCCAGT; 3′ CAGGAAACAGCTATGAC
Terms and licenses: Academic/Nonprofit Terms; Industry Terms: Not Available to Industry
How to cite: pNHT7::ENO::sNluc2 was a gift from Bo Wang (Addgene plasmid # 186770 ; http://n2t.net/addgene:186770 ; RRID:Addgene_186770)
